Addgene plasmid #230726: AiP1874 - pAAV-AiE2397m-minBG-SYFP2-WPRE3-BGHpA
Purpose: AiE2397m is an enhancer sequence, designed to drive AAV-mediated transgene expression in specific populations of brain cells
Depositing lab: Allen Institute for Brain Science & Bosiljka Tasic. Depositing organization: Allen Institute. Publication: A suite of enhancer AAVs and transgenic mouse lines for genetic access to cortical cell types. Ben-Simon Y, Hooper M, Narayan S, Daigle TL, Dwivedi D, Way SW, Oster A, Stafford DA, Mich JK, Taormina MJ, Martinez RA, Opitz-Araya X, Roth JR, Alexander JR, Allen S, Amster A, Arbuckle J, Ayala A, Baker PM, Bakken TE, Barcelli T, Barta S, Bendrick J, Bertagnolli D, Bielstein C, Bishwakarma P, Bowlus J, Boyer G, Brouner K, Casian B, Casper T, Chakka AB, Chakrabarty R, Chance RK, Chavan S, Clark M, Colbert K, Collman F, Daniel S, Departee M, DiValentin P, Donadio N, Dotson N, Egdorf T, Fliss T, Gabitto M, Garcia J, Gary A, Gasperini M, Gloe J, Goldy J, Gore BB, Graybuck L, Greisman N, Haeseleer F, Halterman C, Haradon Z, Hastings SD, Helback O, Ho W, Hockemeyer D, Huang C, Huff S, Hunker A, Johansen N, Jones D, Juneau Z, Kalmbach B, Kannan M, Khem S, Kussick E, Kutsal R, Larsen R, Lee C, Lee AY, Leibly M, Lenz GH, Li S, Liang E, Lusk N, Madigan Z, Malloy J, Malone J, McCue R, Melchor J, Mollenkopf T, Moosman S, Morin E, Newman D, Ng L, Ngo K, Omstead V, Otto S, Oyama A, Pena N, Pham T, Phillips E, Pom CA, Potekhina L, Ransford S, Ray PL, Rette D, Reynoldson C, Rimorin C, Rocha D, Ruiz A, Sanchez REA, Sawyer L, Sedeno-Cortes A, Sevigny JP, Shapovalova N, Shepard N, Shulga L, Sigler AR, Siverts L, Soliman S, Somasundaram S, Staats B, Stewart K, Szelenyi E, Tieu M, Trader C, Tran A, van Velthoven CTJ, Walker M, Wang Y, Weed N, Wirthlin M, Wood T, Wynalda B, Yao Z, Zhou T, Ariza J, Dee N, Reding M, Ronellenfitch K, Mufti S, Sunkin SM, Smith KA, Esposito L, Waters J, Thyagarajan B, Yao S, Lein ES, Zeng H, Levi BP, Ngai J, Ting JT, Tasic B. Cell. 2025 May 16:S0092-8674(25)00513-6. doi: 10.1016/j.cell.2025.05.002. PubMed 40403729.
Backbone
  Vector backbone: pAAV2
  Vector type: AAV
Growth in bacteria
  Bacterial resistance: Ampicillin, 100 μg/mL
  Growth temperature: 37°C
  Growth strain: NEB Stable
  Copy number: High Copy
Gene/Insert
  Gene/Insert name: SYFP2
  Species: Synthetic
  Promoter: minBG
  Cloning method: Gibson Cloning
Terms and licenses: Academic/Nonprofit Terms; Industry Terms: Not Available to Industry
How to cite: AiP1874 - pAAV-AiE2397m-minBG-SYFP2-WPRE3-BGHpA was a gift from Allen Institute for Brain Science & Bosiljka Tasic (Addgene plasmid # 230726 ; http://n2t.net/addgene:230726 ; RRID:Addgene_230726)
