[The description below was written by a language model from this plasmid's Addgene catalogue record and pLannotate feature annotations shown in this document.]
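Description:
AiP1874 - pAAV-AiE2397m-minBG-SYFP2-WPRE3-BGHpA is an AAV transfer plasmid of about 4.9 kb built on a pAAV2 backbone and intended for packaging into recombinant adeno-associated virus for delivery to brain tissue. In bacteria it is maintained by a high-copy ColE1/pUC-type origin and selected with ampicillin through the β-lactamase gene and its native promoter. An f1 phage origin is also present, and short annotated remnants of pBR322 bom and rop are backbone vestiges rather than functional parts. The expression cassette is flanked by AAV2 inverted terminal repeats, which supply the cis signals for genome replication and encapsidation. The downstream ITR is annotated in full, whereas the upstream one is detected only as two short fragments, so its integrity cannot be judged from the table alone.

The payload is an enhancer-reporter unit. According to the name and catalogue fields, the AiE2397m enhancer sits upstream of minBG, a minimal beta-globin promoter that has little activity of its own, so transcription depends on the enhancer's cell-type-specific activity. Neither element is annotated in the feature table, but the unannotated stretch between the upstream ITR and the SYFP2 coding sequence is presumably where they lie. SYFP2, a rapidly maturing monomeric yellow fluorescent protein derived from Aequorea victoria, provides the readout. It is followed by WPRE3, a shortened woodchuck hepatitis virus posttranscriptional regulatory element (seen as two WPRE fragments) that boosts transcript stability and expression, and by the bovine growth hormone polyadenylation signal.

The stated purpose is to drive AAV-mediated transgene expression in specific brain cell populations as part of an enhancer toolkit for cortical cell types. The record does not say which population AiE2397m targets.
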