Features (pLannotate 1.2.2; 14 found; start..end, strand, type, name):
     86..113     +  repeat_region  AAV2 ITR (fragment): inverted terminal repeat of adeno-associated virus serotype 2 inverted
    142..169     +  repeat_region  AAV2 ITR (fragment): inverted terminal repeat of adeno-associated virus serotype 2 inverted
   1014..1730    +  CDS            SYFP2: SYFP2 is a basic (constitutively fluorescent) yellow fluorescent protein published in 2006, derived from Aequorea victoria. It is reported to be a very rapidly-maturing monomer with moderate acid sensitivity.
   1770..1927    +  misc_feature   WPRE (fragment): woodchuck hepatitis virus posttranscriptional regulatory element
   1933..2013    +  misc_feature   WPRE (fragment): woodchuck hepatitis virus posttranscriptional regulatory element
   2030..2141    +  polyA_signal   bGH poly(A) signal: bovine growth hormone polyadenylation signal
   2259..2399    +  repeat_region  AAV2 ITR: inverted terminal repeat of adeno-associated virus serotype 2 inverted
   2404..2455    -  misc_feature   bom (fragment): basis of mobility region from pBR322
   2474..2929    +  rep_origin     f1 ori (sequence partly withheld): f1 bacteriophage origin of replication; arrow indicates direction of (+) strand synthesis
   2930..2979    -  misc_feature   bom (fragment): basis of mobility region from pBR322
   3081..3116    -  CDS            rop (fragment): Rop protein, which maintains plasmids at low copy number; rop
   3211..3315    +  promoter       AmpR promoter: bla
   3316..4176    +  CDS            AmpR: β-lactamase; bla; confers resistance to ampicillin, carbenicillin, and related antibiotics
   4347..13      +  rep_origin     ori (across the origin): high-copy-number ColE1/pMB1/pBR322/pUC origin of replication
>Addgene plasmid #230726 | AiP1874 - pAAV-AiE2397m-minBG-SYFP2-WPRE3-BGHpA | addgene full sequence | sequence record 466317 | Addgene NGS Result
GAGCCTATGGAAAAACGCCAGCAACGCGGCCTTTTTACGGTTCCTGGCCTTTTGCTGGCCTTTTGCTCAC
ATGTCCTGCAGGCAGCTGCGCGCTCGCTCGCTCACTGAGGCCGCCCGGGCGTCGGGCGACCTTTGGTCGC
CCGGCCTCAGTGAGCGAGCGAGCGCGCAGAGAGGGAGTGGCCAACTCCATCACTAGGGGTTCCTGCGGCC
GCAGTTTTTTTTTTGCTAGCTTATATGACACTCATTTTTTTTACCCGTTGAATAATTCATGTACCACTGA
CCAGCACAATAAGATATTTCACTTTGAGCGTGCATCTACATTTCTTAACTTAGCTCTCAATTCTAATTAT
TGCAGCCAATTTCTGTTCCTTGATGAGAAGAGGAATCCTACATAGACCTGAACAACAGGTAATGAGCTTC
ATTAAATAGGCCAGCTGAGCGAGGCTTCCCTAGACTTACACAAGCGTTCAATTTCCTTCCTGAGTCAGAA
CTTGAGCAAACTGTTAAGCAGGGAGAAGATTATCCACAGACTTGGCAGTCGGAGGTGGTAATACTCTCCT
GTCTTCACTCTTCTTCACAGTCCTGCCTGGATGCCAGAAAAGGGAGAAACAGGCTTTTCCCCCTGCTTCA
TCCTCACACATGAACACGAGTGTCTGTGTGTGTGCATGCGTGTACACACACACACACACACACACACACA
CACACACACACACACCACTCTTCTCCAAACTGTTGTTCTCAGTGAGTTTGGAGAAAGAGGAAGAGTGGGT
TGGGCTATATTCCCTGAGGTCCACATCCATGCTTTCCCTGAATCTTGGGTGGGACCGTCCTGGTCCTCAT
GGTTCAAGAAATGGGGAGATTATCAGAGTGCTTCTCAGAGACGCTTAAGAGAGAGATAGAACCTGCTGAG
CTCGGAGCTCGGGCTGGGCATAAAAGTCAGGGCAGAGCCATCTATTGCTTACATTTGCTTCTGGGATCCA
GATCTTTCGAAGCTAGCGCTACCGGTCGCCACCATGGTGAGCAAGGGCGAGGAGCTGTTCACCGGGGTGG
TGCCCATCCTGGTCGAGCTGGACGGCGACGTAAACGGCCACAAGTTCAGCGTGTCCGGCGAGGGCGAGGG
CGATGCCACCTACGGCAAGCTGACCCTGAAGCTGATCTGCACCACCGGCAAGCTGCCCGTGCCCTGGCCC
ACCCTCGTGACCACCCTGGGCTACGGCGTGCAGTGCTTCGCCCGCTACCCCGACCACATGAAGCAGCACG
ACTTCTTCAAGTCCGCCATGCCCGAAGGCTACGTCCAGGAGCGCACCATCTTCTTCAAGGACGACGGCAA
CTACAAGACCCGCGCCGAGGTGAAGTTCGAGGGCGACACCCTGGTGAACCGCATCGAGCTGAAGGGCATC
GACTTCAAGGAGGACGGCAACATCCTGGGGCACAAGCTGGAGTACAACTACAACAGCCACAACGTCTATA
TCACCGCCGACAAGCAGAAGAACGGCATCAAGGCCAACTTCAAGATCCGCCACAACATCGAGGACGGCGG
CGTGCAGCTCGCCGACCACTACCAGCAGAACACCCCCATCGGCGACGGCCCCGTGCTGCTGCCCGACAAC
CACTACCTGAGCTACCAGTCCAAGCTGAGCAAAGACCCCAACGAGAAGCGCGATCACATGGTCCTGCTGG
AGTTCGTGACCGCCGCCGGGATCACTCTCGGCATGGACGAGCTGTACAAGTAAGTCGACGGCGCGCCGCG
GCCGCGAATTCGATATCATAATCAACCTCTGGATTACAAAATTTGTGAAAGATTGACTGGTATTCTTAAC
TATGTTGCTCCTTTTACGCTATGTGGATACGCTGCTTTAATGCCTTTGTATCATGCTATTGCTTCCCGTA
TGGCTTTCATTTTCTCCTCCTTGTATAAATCCTGGTTAGTTCTTGCCACGGCGGAACTCATCGCCGCCTG
CCTTGCCCGCTGCTGGACAGGGGCTCGGCTGTTGGGCACTGACAATTCCGTGGCTCGAGAGATCTTCGAC
TGTGCCTTCTAGTTGCCAGCCATCTGTTGTTTGCCCCTCCCCCGTGCCTTCCTTGACCCTGGAAGGTGCC
ACTCCCACTGTCCTTTCCTAATAAAATGAGGAAATTGCATCGCATTGTCTGAGTAGGTGTCATTCTATTC
TGGGGGGTGGGGTGGGGCAGGACAGCAAGGGGGAGGATTGGGAAGACAATAGCAGGCATGAGATCTCACG
TGCGGACCGAGCGGCCGCAGGAACCCCTAGTGATGGAGTTGGCCACTCCCTCTCTGCGCGCTCGCTCGCT
CACTGAGGCCGGGCGACCAAAGGTCGCCCGACGCCCGGGCTTTGCCCGGGCGGCCTCAGTGAGCGAGCGA
GCGCGCAGCTGCCTGCAGGGGCGCCTGATGCGGTATTTTCTCCTTACGCATCTGTGCGGTATTTCACACC
GCATA
[95 nt withheld, positions 2456-2550]
T
[46 nt withheld, positions 2552-2597]
C
[141 nt withheld, positions 2599-2739]
CCTTTGACGTTGGAGTCCACGTTCTTT
[37 nt withheld, positions 2767-2803]
ACTCTATCTCGGGCTATTCTTTTGATTTATAAGGGATTTTGCCGATTTCGGTCTATTGGTTAAAAAATGA
GCTGATTTAACAAAAATTTAACGCGAATTTTAACAAAATATTAACGTTTACAATTTTATGGTGCACTCTC
AGTACAATCTGCTCTGATGCCGCATAGTTAAGCCAGCCCCGACACCCGCCAACACCCGCTGACGCGCCCT
GACGGGCTTGTCTGCTCCCGGCATCCGCTTACAGACAAGCTGTGACCGTCTCCGGGAGCTGCATGTGTCA
GAGGTTTTCACCGTCATCACCGAAACGCGCGAGACGAAAGGGCCTCGTGATACGCCTATTTTTATAGGTT
AATGTCATGATAATAATGGTTTCTTAGACGTCAGGTGGCACTTTTCGGGGAAATGTGCGCGGAACCCCTA
TTTGTTTATTTTTCTAAATACATTCAAATATGTATCCGCTCATGAGACAATAACCCTGATAAATGCTTCA
ATAATATTGAAAAAGGAAGAGTATGAGTATTCAACATTTCCGTGTCGCCCTTATTCCCTTTTTTGCGGCA
TTTTGCCTTCCTGTTTTTGCTCACCCAGAAACGCTGGTGAAAGTAAAAGATGCTGAAGATCAGTTGGGTG
CACGAGTGGGTTACATCGAACTGGATCTCAACAGCGGTAAGATCCTTGAGAGTTTTCGCCCCGAAGAACG
TTTTCCAATGATGAGCACTTTTAAAGTTCTGCTATGTGGCGCGGTATTATCCCGTATTGACGCCGGGCAA
GAGCAACTCGGTCGCCGCATACACTATTCTCAGAATGACTTGGTTGAGTACTCACCAGTCACAGAAAAGC
ATCTTACGGATGGCATGACAGTAAGAGAATTATGCAGTGCTGCCATAACCATGAGTGATAACACTGCGGC
CAACTTACTTCTGACAACGATCGGAGGACCGAAGGAGCTAACCGCTTTTTTGCACAACATGGGGGATCAT
GTAACTCGCCTTGATCGTTGGGAACCGGAGCTGAATGAAGCCATACCAAACGACGAGCGTGACACCACGA
TGCCTGTAGCAATGGCAACAACGTTGCGCAAACTATTAACTGGCGAACTACTTACTCTAGCTTCCCGGCA
ACAATTAATAGACTGGATGGAGGCGGATAAAGTTGCAGGACCACTTCTGCGCTCGGCCCTTCCGGCTGGC
TGGTTTATTGCTGATAAATCTGGAGCCGGTGAGCGTGGGTCTCGCGGTATCATTGCAGCACTGGGGCCAG
ATGGTAAGCCCTCCCGTATCGTAGTTATCTACACGACGGGGAGTCAGGCAACTATGGATGAACGAAATAG
ACAGATCGCTGAGATAGGTGCCTCACTGATTAAGCATTGGTAACTGTCAGACCAAGTTTACTCATATATA
CTTTAGATTGATTTAAAACTTCATTTTTAATTTAAAAGGATCTAGGTGAAGATCCTTTTTGATAATCTCA
TGACCAAAATCCCTTAACGTGAGTTTTCGTTCCACTGAGCGTCAGACCCCGTAGAAAAGATCAAAGGATC
TTCTTGAGATCCTTTTTTTCTGCGCGTAATCTGCTGCTTGCAAACAAAAAAACCACCGCTACCAGCGGTG
GTTTGTTTGCCGGATCAAGAGCTACCAACTCTTTTTCCGAAGGTAACTGGCTTCAGCAGAGCGCAGATAC
CAAATACTGTTCTTCTAGTGTAGCCGTAGTTAGGCCACCACTTCAAGAACTCTGTAGCACCGCCTACATA
CCTCGCTCTGCTAATCCTGTTACCAGTGGCTGCTGCCAGTGGCGATAAGTCGTGTCTTACCGGGTTGGAC
TCAAGACGATAGTTACCGGATAAGGCGCAGCGGTCGGGCTGAACGGGGGGTTCGTGCACACAGCCCAGCT
TGGAGCGAACGACCTACACCGAACTGAGATACCTACAGCGTGAGCTATGAGAAAGCGCCACGCTTCCCGA
AGGGAGAAAGGCGGACAGGTATCCGGTAAGCGGCAGGGTCGGAACAGGAGAGCGCACGAGGGAGCTTCCA
GGGGGAAACGCCTGGTATCTTTATAGTCCTGTCGGGTTTCGCCACCTCTGACTTGAGCGTCGATTTTTGT
GATGCTCGTCAGGGGGGCG
